Addgene plasmid #191327: pBetaActin-dCer3-C2-FRB
Purpose: Expresses the fluorescently labeled membrane anchor C2 fused to the dimerization domain FRB to recruit proteins to plasma membrane by using the chemical dimerization system FKBP-FRB
Depositing lab: Frank Bradke. Depositing organization: Deutsches Zentrum fuer Neurodegenerative Erkrankungen (DZNE). Publication: Microtubule retrograde flow retains neuronal polarization in a fluctuating state. Schelski M, Bradke F. Sci Adv. 2022 Nov 4;8(44):eabo2336. doi: 10.1126/sciadv.abo2336. Epub 2022 Nov 4. PubMed 36332023.
Backbone
  Vector backbone: P_actin
  Vector type: Mammalian Expression
Growth in bacteria
  Bacterial resistance: Ampicillin, 100 μg/mL
  Growth temperature: 37°C
  Growth strain: DH5alpha
  Copy number: High Copy
Gene/Insert
  Gene/Insert name: FRB-C2-dCer3
  Species: Synthetic
  Cloning method: Ligation Independent Cloning
Terms and licenses: Academic/Nonprofit Terms; Industry Terms: Not Available to Industry
How to cite: pBetaActin-dCer3-C2-FRB was a gift from Frank Bradke (Addgene plasmid # 191327 ; http://n2t.net/addgene:191327 ; RRID:Addgene_191327)
