[The description below was written by a language model from this plasmid's Addgene catalogue record and pLannotate feature annotations shown in this document.]
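Description:
pBetaActin-dCer3-C2-FRB is a 7,559 bp mammalian expression plasmid built on a β-actin promoter backbone (P_actin). It is propagated in E. coli as a high-copy plasmid through a ColE1/pUC-type origin and selected with ampicillin via the AmpR β-lactamase gene. The remaining bacterial annotations (lac promoter and operator, CAP site, and fragments of lacI, lacZα, rop and bom) appear to be cloning-vector remnants with no evident role in the construct's function. The feature table lists no mammalian selection marker.

The expression cassette uses the chicken β-actin promoter followed by a chimeric chicken β-actin/rabbit β-globin intron, which generally improves transcript processing and expression. Downstream lies a synthetic fusion of three annotated coding segments in the order mCerulean3, a fragment of bovine MFGE8 (lactadherin), and FRB*. The cassette ends in an SV40-derived region that includes a large T antigen fragment and the SV40 polyadenylation signal. mCerulean3 is a cyan fluorescent protein; the "dCer3" in the name is not explained in the record, and only one mCerulean3 feature is annotated. The MFGE8 fragment corresponds to the "C2" membrane anchor; MFGE8 is annotated as binding phosphatidylserine-enriched surfaces, consistent with the stated plasma membrane targeting. FRB* is the T2098L mutant of the FKBP-rapamycin binding domain, which also accepts synthetic rapamycin analogues.

The plasmid provides the fluorescent, membrane-resident half of an FKBP-FRB chemical dimerization system. When it is co-expressed with an FKBP-tagged protein, adding the dimerizer recruits that protein to the plasma membrane. The associated publication concerns microtubule dynamics and neuronal polarization.
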