Features (pLannotate 1.2.2; 18 found; start..end, strand, type, name):
    587..862     +  promoter       chicken β-actin promoter: No description available
    863..1840    +  intron         chimeric intron: chimera between introns from chicken β-actin and rabbit β-globin
   1893..2579    +  CDS            mCerulean3: mCerulean3 is a basic (constitutively fluorescent) cyan fluorescent protein published in 2011, derived from Aequorea victoria. It is reported to be a somewhat slowly-maturing monomer with very low acid sensitivity.
   2601..3074    +  CDS            MFGE8 (fragment) (sequence withheld): MFGM_BOVIN - Experimental evidence at protein level: Swiss-Prot protein existence level 1. Contributes to phagocytic removal of apoptotic cells in many tissues. Plays an important role in the maintenance of intestinal epithelial homeostasis and the promotion of mucosal healing. Promotes VEGF-dependent neovascularization (By similarity). Specific ligand for the alpha-v/beta-3 and alpha-v/beta-5 receptors. Also binds to phosphatidylserine-enriched cell surfaces in a receptor-independent manner. Zona pellucida-binding protein which may play a role in gamete interaction. From Bos taurus (Bovine).
   3129..3407    +  CDS            FRB*: T2098L mutant of FKBP-rapamycin binding domain of human FRAP binds synthetic ligands such as AP21967
   3411..3454    +  misc_feature   MCS (fragment): multiple cloning site
   3473..3558    +  CDS            large T antigen (fragment): large T antigen from SV40 (simian virus 40)
   3581..3715    +  polyA_signal   SV40 poly(A) signal: SV40 polyadenylation signal
   3753..3769    -  protein_bind   lac operator: The lac repressor binds to the lac operator to inhibit transcription in E. coli. This inhibition can be relieved by adding lactose or isopropyl-β-D-thiogalactopyranoside (IPTG). lac repressor encoded by lacI
   3777..3807    -  promoter       lac promoter: promoter for the E. coli lac operon
   3822..3843    -  protein_bind   CAP binding site: CAP binding activates transcription in the presence of cAMP. E. coli catabolite activator protein
   3856..3948    -  CDS            lacI (fragment): lac repressor; lacI; The lac repressor binds to the lac operator to inhibit transcription in E. coli. This inhibition can be relieved by adding lactose or isopropyl-β-D-thiogalactopyranoside (IPTG).
   4131..4719    -  rep_origin     ori: high-copy-number ColE1/pMB1/pBR322/pUC origin of replication
   4890..5750    -  CDS            AmpR: β-lactamase; bla; confers resistance to ampicillin, carbenicillin, and related antibiotics
   5751..5855    -  promoter       AmpR promoter: bla
   5950..5985    +  CDS            rop (fragment): Rop protein, which maintains plasmids at low copy number; rop
   6087..6186    +  misc_feature   bom (fragment): basis of mobility region from pBR322
   6192..6346    -  CDS            lacZα (fragment): LacZα fragment of β-galactosidase; lacZ fragment
>Addgene plasmid #191327 | pBetaActin-dCer3-C2-FRB | addgene full sequence | sequence record 395421 | Addgene NGS Result
AGTGCAGCGCGCGTTGCACCCGGTGCCCCTTCCCCTCCCTTGCATCCCAGCAGGCTGCACCCCAGCACCA
GGCCCGTGCATGCATGCTCCTGGTGTTATTGCAGCCTGGTGCATGCATGCGTCTTGATGGTGCAGCGCTG
TGCATGCATCCTCCTTGGTGTGTAGCAGTCTAGTGCATGCATACCCCTCGGTGTTATTGCTGCTCTGTGC
ACGCACGCTCATTGTATCACTTCATCCCAGTGCATGCACTCACACTGGAGCGATTGCTGCTCGGTGCACG
CACACTCATTGTATCACTGCAGCTCAGTGGCTGCACGCACACCGGTGTTATTGCTGCTCGGTGCGTGCAT
GCACATCAGTGTCGCTGCAGCTCAGTGCATGCACGCTCATTGCCCATCGCTATCCCTGCCTCTCCTGCTG
GCGCTCCCCGGGAGGTGACTTCAAGGGGACCGCAGGACCACCTCGGGGGTGGGGGGAGGGCTGCACACGC
GGACCCCGCTCCCCCTCCCCAACAAAGCACTGTGGAATCAAAAAGGGGGGAGGGGGGATGGAGGGGCGCG
TCACACCCCCGCCCCACACCCTCACCTCGAGGTGAGCCCCACGTTCTGCTTCACTCTCCCCATCTCCCCC
CCCTCCCCACCCCCAATTTTGTATTTATTTATTTTTTAATTATTTTGTGCAGCGATGGGGGCGGGGGGGG
GGGGGGCGCGCGCCAGGCGGGGCGGGGCGGGGCGAGGGGCGGGGCGGGGCGAGGCGGAGAGGTGCGGCGG
CAGCCAATCAGAGCGGCGCGCTCCGAAAGTTTCCTTTTATGGCGAGGCGGCGGCGGCGGCGGCCCTATAA
AAAGCGAAGCGCGCGGCGGGCGGGAGTCGCTGCGCGCTGCCTTCGCCCCGTGCCCCGCTCCGCCGCCGCC
TCGCGCCGCCCGCCCCGGCTCTGACTGACCGCGTTACTCCCACAGGTGAGCGGGCGGGACGGCCCTTCTC
CTCCGGGCTGTAATTAGCGCTTGGTTTAATGACGGCTCGTTTCTTTTCTGTGGCTGCGTGAAAGCCTTAA
AGGGCTCCGGGAGGGCCCTTTGTGCGGGGGGGAGCGGCTCGGGGGGTGCGTGCGTGTGTGTGTGCGTGGG
GAGCGCCGCGTGCGGCTCCGCGCTGCCCGGCGGCTGTGAGCGCTGCGGGCGCGGCGCGGGGCTTTGTGCG
CTCCGCAGTGTGCGCGAGGGGAGCGCGGCCGGGGGCGGTGCCCCGCGGTGCGGGGGGGGCTGCGAGGGGA
ACAAAGGCTGCGTGCGGGGTGTGTGCGTGGGGGGGTGAGCAGGGGGTGTGGGCGCGGCGGTCGGGCTGTA
ACCCCCCCCTGCACCCCCCTCCCCGAGTTGCTGAGCACGGCCCGGCTTCGGGTGCGGGGCTCCGTGCGGG
GCGTGGCGCGGGGCTCGCCGNTGCCGGGSGGGGGGKGGCGGCNAGGKGGGGGKGCCGGGCGGGGNCGGGG
NCNCGCCKCGGGCCGGGGNAGGGNCTNCGGGGGRGGGGCGCGGCGGCCCCCGGAGCGCCGGCGGCTGTCG
AGGCGCGGCGAGCCGCAGCCATTGCCTTTTATGGTAATCGTGCGAGAGGGCGCAGGGACTTCCTTTGTCC
CAAATCTGTGCGGAGCCGAAATCTGGGAGGCGCCGCCGCACCCCCTCTAGCGGGCGCGGGGCGAAGCGGT
GCGGCGCCGGCAGGAAGGAAATGGGCGGGGAGGGCCTTCGTGCGTCGCCGCGCCGCCGTCCCCTTCTCCA
TCTCCAGCCTCGGGGCTGTCCGCAGGGGGACGGCTGCCTTCGGGGGGGACGGGGCAGGGCGGGGTTCGGC
TTCTGGCGTGTGACCGGCGGGGNTTTATATCTTCCCTTCTCTGTTCCTCCGCAGCCCCCAAGCTAGCTCG
AGATGGTGAGCAAGGGCGAGGAGCTGTTCACCGGGGTGGTGCCCATCCTGGTCGAGCTGGACGGCGACGT
AAACGGCCACAAGTTCAGCGTGTCCGGCGAGGGCGAGGGCGATGCCACCTACGGCAAGCTGACCCTGAAG
TTCATCTGCACCACCGGCAAGCTGCCCGTGCCCTGGCCCACCCTCGTGACCACCCTGAGCTGGGGCGTGC
AGTGCTTCGCCCGCTACCCCGACCACATGAAGCAGCACGACTTCTTCAAGTCCGCCATGCCCGAAGGCTA
CGTCCAGGAGCGCACCATCTTCTTCAAGGACGACGGCAACTACAAGACCCGCGCCGAGGTGAAGTTCGAG
GGCGACACCCTGGTGAACCGCATCGAGCTGAAGGGCATCGACTTCAAGGAGGACGGCAACATCCTGGGGC
ACAAGCTGGAGTACAACGCCATCCACGGCAACGTCTATATCACCGCCGACAAGCAGAAGAACGGCATCAA
GGCCAACTTCGGCCTCAACTGCAACATCGAGGACGGCAGCGTGCAGCTCGCCGACCACTACCAGCAGAAC
ACCCCCATCGGCGACGGCCCCGTGCTGCTGCCCGACAACCACTACCTGAGCACCCAGTCCGCCCTGAGCA
AAGACCCCAACGAGAAGCGCGATCACATGGTCCTGCTGGAGTTCGTGACCGCCGCCGGGGGAAGTTCAGG
AGGTTCTAGT
[474 nt withheld, positions 2601-3074]
TATGAATTCAGCATGGGGGAGTCTGGTGGATCAAGTGGTGGAATGGCTTCTAGAATCCTCTGGCATGAGA
TGTGGCATGAAGGCCTGGAAGAGGCATCTCGTTTGTACTTTGGGGAAAGGAACGTGAAAGGCATGTTTGA
GGTGCTGGAGCCCTTGCATGCTATGATGGAACGGGGCCCCCAGACTCTGAAGGAAACATCCTTTAATCAG
GCCTATGGTCGAGATTTAATGGAGGCCCAAGAGTGGTGCAGGAAGTACATGAAATCAGGGAATGTCAAGG
ACCTCCTCCAAGCCTGGGACCTCTATTATCATGTGTTCCGACGAATCTCAAAGTAAAAGCTTCGAATTCT
GCAGTCGACGGTACCGCGGGCCCGGGATCCACCGGATCTAGATAAGTAATGATCATAATCAGCCATATCA
CATCTGTAGAGGTTTTACTTGCTTTAAAAAACCTCCCACACCTCCCCCTGAACCTGAAACATAAAATGAA
TGCAATTGTTGTTGTTAACTTGTTTATTGCAGCTTATAATGGTTACAAATAAAGCAATAGCATCACAAAT
TTCACAAATAAAGCATTTTTTTCACTGCATTCTAGTTGTGGTTTGTCCAAACTCATCAATGTATCTTATC
ATGTCTGGATCAATTCGTAATCATGTCATAGCTGTTTCCTGTGTGAAATTGTTATCCGCTCACAATTCCA
CACAACATACGAGCCGGAAGCATAAAGTGTAAAGCCTGGGGTGCCTAATGAGTGAGCTAACTCACATTAA
TTGCGTTGCGCTCACTGCCCGCTTTCCAGTCGGGAAACCTGTCGTGCCAGCTGCATTAATGAATCGGCCA
ACGCGCGGGGAGAGGCGGTTTGCGTATTGGGCGCTCTTCCGCTTCCTCGCTCACTGACTCGCTGCGCTCG
GTCGTTCGGCTGCGGCGAGCGGTATCAGCTCACTCAAAGGCGGTAATACGGTTATCCACAGAATCAGGGG
ATAACGCAGGAAAGAACATGTGAGCAAAAGGCCAGCAAAAGGCCAGGAACCGTAAAAAGGCCGCGTTGCT
GGCGTTTTTCCATAGGCTCCGCCCCCCTGACGAGCATCACAAAAATCGACGCTCAAGTCAGAGGTGGCGA
AACCCGACAGGACTATAAAGATACCAGGCGTTTCCCCCTGGAAGCTCCCTCGTGCGCTCTCCTGTTCCGA
CCCTGCCGCTTACCGGATACCTGTCCGCCTTTCTCCCTTCGGGAAGCGTGGCGCTTTCTCATAGCTCACG
CTGTAGGTATCTCAGTTCGGTGTAGGTCGTTCGCTCCAAGCTGGGCTGTGTGCACGAACCCCCCGTTCAG
CCCGACCGCTGCGCCTTATCCGGTAACTATCGTCTTGAGTCCAACCCGGTAAGACACGACTTATCGCCAC
TGGCAGCAGCCACTGGTAACAGGATTAGCAGAGCGAGGTATGTAGGCGGTGCTACAGAGTTCTTGAAGTG
GTGGCCTAACTACGGCTACACTAGAAGAACAGTATTTGGTATCTGCGCTCTGCTGAAGCCAGTTACCTTC
GGAAAAAGAGTTGGTAGCTCTTGATCCGGCAAACAAACCACCGCTGGTAGCGGTGGTTTTTTTGTTTGCA
AGCAGCAGATTACGCGCAGAAAAAAAGGATCTCAAGAAGATCCTTTGATCTTTTCTACGGGGTCTGACGC
TCAGTGGAACGAAAACTCACGTTAAGGGATTTTGGTCATGAGATTATCAAAAAGGATCTTCACCTAGATC
CTTTTAAATTAAAAATGAAGTTTTAAATCAATCTAAAGTATATATGAGTAAACTTGGTCTGACAGTTACC
AATGCTTAATCAGTGAGGCACCTATCTCAGCGATCTGTCTATTTCGTTCATCCATAGTTGCCTGACTCCC
CGTCGTGTAGATAACTACGATACGGGAGGGCTTACCATCTGGCCCCAGTGCTGCAATGATACCGCGAGAC
CCACGCTCACCGGCTCCAGATTTATCAGCAATAAACCAGCCAGCCGGAAGGGCCGAGCGCAGAAGTGGTC
CTGCAACTTTATCCGCCTCCATCCAGTCTATTAATTGTTGCCGGGAAGCTAGAGTAAGTAGTTCGCCAGT
TAATAGTTTGCGCAACGTTGTTGCCATTGCTACAGGCATCGTGGTGTCACGCTCGTCGTTTGGTATGGCT
TCATTCAGCTCCGGTTCCCAACGATCAAGGCGAGTTACATGATCCCCCATGTTGTGCAAAAAAGCGGTTA
GCTCCTTCGGTCCTCCGATCGTTGTCAGAAGTAAGTTGGCCGCAGTGTTATCACTCATGGTTATGGCAGC
ACTGCATAATTCTCTTACTGTCATGCCATCCGTAAGATGCTTTTCTGTGACTGGTGAGTACTCAACCAAG
TCATTCTGAGAATAGTGTATGCGGCGACCGAGTTGCTCTTGCCCGGCGTCAATACGGGATAATACCGCGC
CACATAGCAGAACTTTAAAAGTGCTCATCATTGGAAAACGTTCTTCGGGGCGAAAACTCTCAAGGATCTT
ACCGCTGTTGAGATCCAGTTCGATGTAACCCACTCGTGCACCCAACTGATCTTCAGCATCTTTTACTTTC
ACCAGCGTTTCTGGGTGAGCAAAAACAGGAAGGCAAAATGCCGCAAAAAAGGGAATAAGGGCGACACGGA
AATGTTGAATACTCATACTCTTCCTTTTTCAATATTATTGAAGCATTTATCAGGGTTATTGTCTCATGAG
CGGATACATATTTGAATGTATTTAGAAAAATAAACAAATAGGGGTTCCGCGCACATTTCCCCGAAAAGTG
CCACCTGACGTCTAAGAAACCATTATTATCATGACATTAACCTATAAAAATAGGCGTATCACGAGGCCCT
TTCGTCTCGCGCGTTTCGGTGATGACGGTGAAAACCTCTGACACATGCAGCTCCCGGAGACGGTCACAGC
TTGTCTGTAAGCGGATGCCGGGAGCAGACAAGCCCGTCAGGGCGCGTCAGCGGGTGTTGGCGGGTGTCGG
GGCTGGCTTAACTATGCGGCATCAGAGCAGATTGTACTGAGAGTGCACCATATGCGGTGTGAAATACCGC
ACAGATGCGTAAGGAGAAAATACCGCATCAGGCGCCATTCGCCATTCAGGCTGCGCAACTGTTGGGAAGG
GCGATCGGTGCGGGCCTCTTCGCTATTACGCCAGCTGGCGAAAGGGGGATGTGCTGCAAGGCGATTAAGT
TGGGTAACGCCAGGGTTTTCCCAGTCACGACGTTGTAAAACGACGGCCAGTGCCAAGTTGGGATCTTTGC
ATTGGCCCACGGCTCTCAGGATGGGGATGCTCCCCTTCAGCACCCGGTTCCCCTTGGAAACTGATGGTCC
TGGCTCTGTGGCATGGCAGTGGCACTGTGAGGAGCCCCCTACCAGCAGCACACAGTGGGGTTGGCACTGC
CACGCTCCGGATGCCGCGCTCTGATCCAACCCCATAATCAAGGGAACCCGAATTGCCCCATCATTGCCCC
CACCACCCCCATCCTGCCGGGCCCTCACACCCCACGCTGCCTTCTGGTGACATTCCCCAGCCCAAACCCA
CGGCTTCATGGCTACCGCGGGGCATTTCCCATTGCCGCCCCATTATCAGCTCTGCACACCTCCCGCTGTA
CCCATGCCTCGTGGCTGCCCTTCTTTGACGTATAATCTTCTAATTAATACCCGGCCTTGTCAAAGTGGAG
CACAAACGTTAATTAATTCCCCAGCAGGCAGGTAATTAACAGTGTGACTCCCTTTTTGCTGCGAGTGGGG
CTGATACAGAGAGATGTGGCACTATGGAGCCCACGGGGTCCTGGCACTGGGTGCCCACGGAGGTCCCCAT
GTGCTGCAGTGTCACCGCCTCCGAGGAGACAGTATTGTCCCTGCGGTGTCCCTGCAGCTCAGCTCTGTCC
ACAGGGCCACCTCCAGTTTGGAGGGGACACAATGCAGCCCCGATGCAACCCATCCTCGCAGCATCCCAGG
GACAAAGACCCCACTGCAAGACCGCACACAGGGCTGGGTCCCGCTCCCCTAATATCTACAGTGCTTCTTG
CATGGCCCCTTAATCAATGCAGTTAATCAGCATGCGCTCATGCACCGCTCTGGAGCTGCAAAGCCCCTCG
CAGCGCTGCTCACCAACACCGCGCACCGCCCCGGCCCAGCCTGCAGCACGCGCTGCAAACAGGAAAGAAA
CAAAATATTGCCCAAATGTAGGCAAAGGCATTCGGCTGCCTTGACCTCCGCCGGGCCGGGCCCTGCCTGA
CTCAGCTCCTTACTCAGCGCTCGCTTCCTCCCTCCGGCTGCCACCGCCGCAGCGCACACCCTGACAAAGA
GTGGCCCTTAACGGGCTCTGAGGTGCACCCAGCAGTGCACTCAGCAGTCCAAGGGCCGGCCTGGAGGTTT
GCACCGCTACGTGCTGACATTAGCATTGAACTTGGCCCTGGGTAGTGCTGCAGGCCGGGCGGGGTGGGTG
TAGAG
